Addgene plasmid #232003: pCMV CHMP2B-L4D F5D-3XHA
Purpose: Expression of a CHMP2B membrane binding mutant (L4D F5D) with a 3xHA tag.
Depositing lab: Franz-Ulrich Hartl. Depositing organization: Max Planck Institute of Biochemistry. Publication: alpha-Synuclein aggregates inhibit ESCRT-III through sequestration and collateral degradation. Sitron CS, Trinkaus VA, Galesic A, Garhammer M, Yuste-Checa P, Dransfeld U, Feigenbutz D, Zhang J, Ivashko L, Dudanova I, Harper JW, Hartl FU. Mol Cell. 2025 Sep 18;85(18):3505-3523.e17. doi: 10.1016/j.molcel.2025.08.022. Epub 2025 Sep 10. PubMed 40934925.
Backbone
  Vector backbone: pHM6
  Backbone size w/o insert (bp): 5450
  Vector type: Mammalian Expression
Growth in bacteria
  Bacterial resistance: Ampicillin, 100 μg/mL
  Growth temperature: 37°C
  Growth strain: DH5alpha
  Copy number: High Copy
Gene/Insert
  Gene/Insert name: CHMP2B
  Species: H. sapiens (human)
  Mutation: L4D F5D
  Entrez Gene: CHMP2B (a.k.a. ALS17, CHMP2.5, DMT1, FTDALS7, VPS2-2, VPS2B)
  Tag / fusion protein: 3xHA (C terminal on insert)
  Cloning method: Gibson Cloning
Terms and licenses: Academic/Nonprofit Terms; Industry Terms: Not Available to Industry
Depositor comments: Please visit https://doi.org/10.1101/2025.01.13.632710 for bioRxiv preprint.
How to cite: pCMV CHMP2B-L4D F5D-3XHA was a gift from Franz-Ulrich Hartl (Addgene plasmid # 232003 ; http://n2t.net/addgene:232003 ; RRID:Addgene_232003)
