[The description below was written by a language model from this plasmid's Addgene catalogue record and pLannotate feature annotations shown in this document.]
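Description:
pCMV CHMP2B-L4D F5D-3XHA is a mammalian expression plasmid built on the pHM6 backbone, with a sequenced length of about 6.1 kb. It is propagated in E. coli from a high-copy ColE1/pUC-type origin under ampicillin selection (AmpR with its native bla promoter). It also carries an f1 origin for single-stranded DNA production. A separate cassette places the neomycin phosphotransferase gene (neo) under the SV40 enhancer/early promoter, followed by an SV40 polyadenylation signal. This arrangement would allow G418 selection of stably transfected mammalian cells, although the record does not say the plasmid was used that way. Small annotated fragments, including bom, ble, lacI, the lac promoter/operator and a short HIV-1 LTR match, appear to be backbone remnants rather than functional parts.

The payload is human CHMP2B, a core subunit of the ESCRT-III complex involved in multivesicular body formation and endosomal cargo sorting. It carries the L4D and F5D substitutions, which the depositor describes as a membrane-binding mutant. The coding sequence is driven by the CMV immediate-early enhancer and promoter, fused at its C terminus to a 3xHA epitope tag, and terminated by the bovine growth hormone polyadenylation signal. The automated annotation detects only a fragment of the 3xHA tag. T7 and SP6 promoters flank the insert and can serve for in vitro transcription or as sequencing primer sites. The insert was assembled by Gibson cloning.

The plasmid expresses an HA-detectable CHMP2B variant deficient in membrane binding in mammalian cells. It was deposited in connection with work on how alpha-synuclein aggregates inhibit ESCRT-III through sequestration and degradation.
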