Features (pLannotate 1.2.2; 22 found; start..end, strand, type, name):
     16..68      -  misc_feature   bom (fragment): basis of mobility region from pBR322
    223..602     +  enhancer       CMV enhancer: human cytomegalovirus immediate early enhancer
    603..806     +  promoter       CMV promoter: human cytomegalovirus (CMV) immediate early promoter
    802..835     +  LTR            5' LTR (truncated) (fragment): truncated 5' long terminal repeat (LTR) from HIV-1
    851..869     +  promoter       T7 promoter: promoter for bacteriophage T7 RNA polymerase
    889..1527    +  CDS            CHMP2B: CHM2B_HUMAN - Experimental evidence at protein level: Swiss-Prot protein existence level 1. Probable core component of the endosomal sorting required for transport complex III (ESCRT-III) which is involved in multivesicular bodies (MVBs) formation and sorting of endosomal cargo proteins into MVBs. MVBs contain intraluminal vesicles (ILVs) that are generated by invagination and scission from the limiting membrane of the endosome and mostly are delivered to lysosomes enabling degradation of membrane proteins, such as stimulated growth factor receptors, lysosomal enzymes and lipids. The MVB pathw
   1600..1623    +  CDS            3xHA (fragment): three tandem HA epitope tags
   1636..1654    -  promoter       SP6 promoter: promoter for bacteriophage SP6 RNA polymerase
   1680..1904    +  polyA_signal   bGH poly(A) signal: bovine growth hormone polyadenylation signal
   1908..1929    +  promoter       SV40 promoter (fragment): SV40 enhancer and early promoter
   1950..2378    +  rep_origin     f1 ori (sequence partly withheld): f1 bacteriophage origin of replication; arrow indicates direction of (+) strand synthesis
   2392..2721    +  promoter       SV40 promoter: SV40 enhancer and early promoter
   2788..3579    +  CDS            neo: KKA2_KLEPN - Also known as kan, nptII. Experimental evidence at protein level: Swiss-Prot protein existence level 1. Resistance to kanamycin, neomycin, paromomycin, ribostamycin, butirosin and gentamicin B. From Klebsiella pneumoniae.
   3603..3761    +  CDS            ble (fragment): BLE_KLEPN - Experimental evidence at protein level: Swiss-Prot protein existence level 1. Binding protein with a strong affinity to the bleomycin family of antibiotics. Binds to CL990; an antimitotic-antibiotic compound. From Klebsiella pneumoniae.
   3756..3877    +  polyA_signal   SV40 poly(A) signal: SV40 polyadenylation signal
   3950..3966    -  protein_bind   lac operator: The lac repressor binds to the lac operator to inhibit transcription in E. coli. This inhibition can be relieved by adding lactose or isopropyl-β-D-thiogalactopyranoside (IPTG). lac repressor encoded by lacI
   3974..4004    -  promoter       lac promoter: promoter for the E. coli lac operon
   4019..4040    -  protein_bind   CAP binding site: CAP binding activates transcription in the presence of cAMP. E. coli catabolite activator protein
   4053..4145    -  CDS            lacI (fragment): lac repressor; lacI; The lac repressor binds to the lac operator to inhibit transcription in E. coli. This inhibition can be relieved by adding lactose or isopropyl-β-D-thiogalactopyranoside (IPTG).
   4328..4916    -  rep_origin     ori: high-copy-number ColE1/pMB1/pBR322/pUC origin of replication
   5087..5947    -  CDS            AmpR: β-lactamase; bla; confers resistance to ampicillin, carbenicillin, and related antibiotics
   5948..6052    -  promoter       AmpR promoter: bla
>Addgene plasmid #232003 | pCMV CHMP2B-L4D F5D-3XHA | addgene full sequence | sequence record 463833 | Addgene NGS Result
GATCTCCCGATCCCCTATGGTGCACTCTCAGTACAATCTGCTCTGATGCCGCATAGTTAAGCCAGTATCT
GCTCCCTGCTTGTGTGTTGGAGGTCGCTGAGTAGTGCGCGAGCAAAATTTAAGCTACAACAAGGCAAGGC
TTGACCGACAATTGCATGAAGAATCTGCTTAGGGTTAGGCGTTTTGCGCTGCTTCGCGATGTACGGGCCA
GATATACGCGTTGACATTGATTATTGACTAGTTATTAATAGTAATCAATTACGGGGTCATTAGTTCATAG
CCCATATATGGAGTTCCGCGTTACATAACTTACGGTAAATGGCCCGCCTGGCTGACCGCCCAACGACCCC
CGCCCATTGACGTCAATAATGACGTATGTTCCCATAGTAACGCCAATAGGGACTTTCCATTGACGTCAAT
GGGTGGAGTATTTACGGTAAACTGCCCACTTGGCAGTACATCAAGTGTATCATATGCCAAGTACGCCCCC
TATTGACGTCAATGACGGTAAATGGCCCGCCTGGCATTATGCCCAGTACATGACCTTATGGGACTTTCCT
ACTTGGCAGTACATCTACGTATTAGTCATCGCTATTACCATGGTGATGCGGTTTTGGCAGTACATCAATG
GGCGTGGATAGCGGTTTGACTCACGGGGATTTCCAAGTCTCCACCCCATTGACGTCAATGGGAGTTTGTT
TTGGCACCAAAATCAACGGGACTTTCCAAAATGTCGTAACAACTCCGCCCCATTGACGCAAATGGGCGGT
AGGCGTGTACGGTGGGAGGTCTATATAAGCAGAGCTCTCTGGCTAACTAGAGAACCCACTGCTTACTGGC
TTATCGAAATTAATACGACTCACTATAGGGAGACCCAAGCTGGAGACCATGGCGTCCGACGACAAGAAGA
AAACCGTGGATGATGTAATAAAGGAACAGAATCGAGAGTTACGAGGTACACAGAGGGCTATAATCAGAGA
TCGAGCAGCTTTAGAGAAACAAGAAAAACAGCTGGAATTAGAAATTAAGAAAATGGCCAAGATTGGTAAT
AAGGAAGCTTGCAAAGTTTTAGCCAAACAACTTGTGCATCTACGGAAACAGAAGACGAGAACTTTTGCTG
TAAGTTCAAAAGTTACTTCTATGTCTACACAAACAAAAGTGATGAATTCCCAAATGAAGATGGCTGGAGC
AATGTCTACCACAGCAAAAACAATGCAGGCAGTTAACAAGAAGATGGATCCACAAAAGACATTACAAACA
ATGCAGAATTTCCAGAAGGAAAACATGAAAATGGAAATGACTGAAGAAATGATCAATGATACACTTGATG
ACATCTTTGACGGTTCTGATGACGAAGAAGAAAGCCAGGATATTGTGAATCAAGTTCTTGATGAAATTGG
AATTGAAATTTCTGGAAAGATGGCCAAAGCTCCATCAGCTGCTCGAAGCTTACCATCTGCCTCTACTTCA
AAGGCTACAATCTCAGATGAAGAGATTGAACGGCAACTCAAGGCTTTAGGAGTAGATGGAGGATCCTACC
CATACGACGTCCCAGACTACGCTGGATACCCGTATGATGTTCCGGATTACGCTGGCTACCCATATGACGT
TCCGGATTACGCTTGAGGGCCCTATTCTATAGTGTCACCTAAATGCTAGAGCTCGCTGATCAGCCTCGAC
TGTGCCTTCTAGTTGCCAGCCATCTGTTGTTTGCCCCTCCCCCGTGCCTTCCTTGACCCTGGAAGGTGCC
ACTCCCACTGTCCTTTCCTAATAAAATGAGGAAATTGCATCGCATTGTCTGAGTAGGTGTCATTCTATTC
TGGGGGGTGGGGTGGGGCAGGACAGCAAGGGGGAGGATTGGGAAGACAATAGCAGGCATGCTGGGGATGC
GGTGGGCTCTATGGCTTCTGAGGCGGAAAGAACCAGCTGGGGCTCTAGGGGGTATCCCC
[124 nt withheld, positions 1950-2073]
C
[91 nt withheld, positions 2075-2165]
A
[49 nt withheld, positions 2167-2215]
CCTTTGACGTTGGAGTCCACGTTCTTT
[37 nt withheld, positions 2243-2279]
ACCCTATCTCGGTCTATTCTTTTGATTTATAAGGGATTTTGCCGATTTCGGCCTATTGGTTAAAAAATGA
GCTGATTTAACAAAAATTTAACGCGAATTAATTCTGTGGAATGTGTGTCAGTTAGGGTGTGGAAAGTCCC
CAGGCTCCCCAGCAGGCAGAAGTATGCAAAGCATGCATCTCAATTAGTCAGCAACCAGGTGTGGAAAGTC
CCCAGGCTCCCCAGCAGGCAGAAGTATGCAAAGCATGCATCTCAATTAGTCAGCAACCATAGTCCCGCCC
CTAACTCCGCCCATCCCGCCCCTAACTCCGCCCAGTTCCGCCCATTCTCCGCCCCATGGCTGACTAATTT
TTTTTATTTATGCAGAGGCCGAGGCCGCCTCTGCCTCTGAGCTATTCCAGAAGTAGTGAGGAGGCTTTTT
TGGAGGCCTAGGCTTTTGCAAAAAGCTCCCGGGAGCTTGTATATCCATTTTCGGATCTGATCAAGAGACA
GGATGAGGATCGTTTCGCATGATTGAACAAGATGGATTGCACGCAGGTTCTCCGGCCGCTTGGGTGGAGA
GGCTATTCGGCTATGACTGGGCACAACAGACAATCGGCTGCTCTGATGCCGCCGTGTTCCGGCTGTCAGC
GCAGGGGCGCCCGGTTCTTTTTGTCAAGACCGACCTGTCCGGTGCCCTGAATGAACTGCAGGACGAGGCA
GCGCGGCTATCGTGGCTGGCCACGACGGGCGTTCCTTGCGCAGCTGTGCTCGACGTTGTCACTGAAGCGG
GAAGGGACTGGCTGCTATTGGGCGAAGTGCCGGGGCAGGATCTCCTGTCATCTCACCTTGCTCCTGCCGA
GAAAGTATCCATCATGGCTGATGCAATGCGGCGGCTGCATACGCTTGATCCGGCTACCTGCCCATTCGAC
CACCAAGCGAAACATCGCATCGAGCGAGCACGTACTCGGATGGAAGCCGGTCTTGTCGATCAGGATGATC
TGGACGAAGAGCATCAGGGGCTCGCGCCAGCCGAACTGTTCGCCAGGCTCAAGGCGCGCATGCCCGACGG
CGAGGATCTCGTCGTGACCCATGGCGATGCCTGCTTGCCGAATATCATGGTGGAAAATGGCCGCTTTTCT
GGATTCATCGACTGTGGCCGGCTGGGTGTGGCGGACCGCTATCAGGACATAGCGTTGGCTACCCGTGATA
TTGCTGAAGAGCTTGGCGGCGAATGGGCTGACCGCTTCCTCGTGCTTTACGGTATCGCCGCTCCCGATTC
GCAGCGCATCGCCTTCTATCGCCTTCTTGACGAGTTCTTCTGAGCGGGACTCTGGGGTTCGAAATGACCG
ACCAAGCGACGCCCAACCTGCCATCACGAGATTTCGATTCCACCGCCGCCTTCTATGAAAGGTTGGGCTT
CGGAATCGTTTTCCGGGACGCCGGCTGGATGATCCTCCAGCGCGGGGATCTCATGCTGGAGTTCTTCGCC
CACCCCAACTTGTTTATTGCAGCTTATAATGGTTACAAATAAAGCAATAGCATCACAAATTTCACAAATA
AAGCATTTTTTTCACTGCATTCTAGTTGTGGTTTGTCCAAACTCATCAATGTATCTTATCATGTCTGTAT
ACCGTCGACCTCTAGCTAGAGCTTGGCGTAATCATGGTCATAGCTGTTTCCTGTGTGAAATTGTTATCCG
CTCACAATTCCACACAACATACGAGCCGGAAGCATAAAGTGTAAAGCCTGGGGTGCCTAATGAGTGAGCT
AACTCACATTAATTGCGTTGCGCTCACTGCCCGCTTTCCAGTCGGGAAACCTGTCGTGCCAGCTGCATTA
ATGAATCGGCCAACGCGCGGGGAGAGGCGGTTTGCGTATTGGGCGCTCTTCCGCTTCCTCGCTCACTGAC
TCGCTGCGCTCGGTCGTTCGGCTGCGGCGAGCGGTATCAGCTCACTCAAAGGCGGTAATACGGTTATCCA
CAGAATCAGGGGATAACGCAGGAAAGAACATGTGAGCAAAAGGCCAGCAAAAGGCCAGGAACCGTAAAAA
GGCCGCGTTGCTGGCGTTTTTCCATAGGCTCCGCCCCCCTGACGAGCATCACAAAAATCGACGCTCAAGT
CAGAGGTGGCGAAACCCGACAGGACTATAAAGATACCAGGCGTTTCCCCCTGGAAGCTCCCTCGTGCGCT
CTCCTGTTCCGACCCTGCCGCTTACCGGATACCTGTCCGCCTTTCTCCCTTCGGGAAGCGTGGCGCTTTC
TCATAGCTCACGCTGTAGGTATCTCAGTTCGGTGTAGGTCGTTCGCTCCAAGCTGGGCTGTGTGCACGAA
CCCCCCGTTCAGCCCGACCGCTGCGCCTTATCCGGTAACTATCGTCTTGAGTCCAACCCGGTAAGACACG
ACTTATCGCCACTGGCAGCAGCCACTGGTAACAGGATTAGCAGAGCGAGGTATGTAGGCGGTGCTACAGA
GTTCTTGAAGTGGTGGCCTAACTACGGCTACACTAGAAGAACAGTATTTGGTATCTGCGCTCTGCTGAAG
CCAGTTACCTTCGGAAAAAGAGTTGGTAGCTCTTGATCCGGCAAACAAACCACCGCTGGTAGCGGTGGTT
TTTTTGTTTGCAAGCAGCAGATTACGCGCAGAAAAAAAGGATCTCAAGAAGATCCTTTGATCTTTTCTAC
GGGGTCTGACGCTCAGTGGAACGAAAACTCACGTTAAGGGATTTTGGTCATGAGATTATCAAAAAGGATC
TTCACCTAGATCCTTTTAAATTAAAAATGAAGTTTTAAATCAATCTAAAGTATATATGAGTAAACTTGGT
CTGACAGTTACCAATGCTTAATCAGTGAGGCACCTATCTCAGCGATCTGTCTATTTCGTTCATCCATAGT
TGCCTGACTCCCCGTCGTGTAGATAACTACGATACGGGAGGGCTTACCATCTGGCCCCAGTGCTGCAATG
ATACCGCGAGACCCACGCTCACCGGCTCCAGATTTATCAGCAATAAACCAGCCAGCCGGAAGGGCCGAGC
GCAGAAGTGGTCCTGCAACTTTATCCGCCTCCATCCAGTCTATTAATTGTTGCCGGGAAGCTAGAGTAAG
TAGTTCGCCAGTTAATAGTTTGCGCAACGTTGTTGCCATTGCTACAGGCATCGTGGTGTCACGCTCGTCG
TTTGGTATGGCTTCATTCAGCTCCGGTTCCCAACGATCAAGGCGAGTTACATGATCCCCCATGTTGTGCA
AAAAAGCGGTTAGCTCCTTCGGTCCTCCGATCGTTGTCAGAAGTAAGTTGGCCGCAGTGTTATCACTCAT
GGTTATGGCAGCACTGCATAATTCTCTTACTGTCATGCCATCCGTAAGATGCTTTTCTGTGACTGGTGAG
TACTCAACCAAGTCATTCTGAGAATAGTGTATGCGGCGACCGAGTTGCTCTTGCCCGGCGTCAATACGGG
ATAATACCGCGCCACATAGCAGAACTTTAAAAGTGCTCATCATTGGAAAACGTTCTTCGGGGCGAAAACT
CTCAAGGATCTTACCGCTGTTGAGATCCAGTTCGATGTAACCCACTCGTGCACCCAACTGATCTTCAGCA
TCTTTTACTTTCACCAGCGTTTCTGGGTGAGCAAAAACAGGAAGGCAAAATGCCGCAAAAAAGGGAATAA
GGGCGACACGGAAATGTTGAATACTCATACTCTTCCTTTTTCAATATTATTGAAGCATTTATCAGGGTTA
TTGTCTCATGAGCGGATACATATTTGAATGTATTTAGAAAAATAAACAAATAGGGGTTCCGCGCACATTT
CCCCGAAAAGTGCCACCTGACGTCGACGGATCGGGA
